Addgene plasmid #242120: pKC092_pLenti_TetON_QtEnc_IRES_RRM34_QtTP
Purpose: Tet- or Dox-inducible expression of QtEnc and RRM34 fused to QtTP
Depositing lab: Fei Chen. Depositing organization: Broad Institute. Publication: A genetically encoded device for transcriptome storage in mammalian cells. Chao YK, Wu M, Gong Q, Chen F. Science. 2026 Jan 15:eadz9353. doi: 10.1126/science.adz9353. PubMed 41538410.
Backbone
  Vector backbone: pLenti-tetON
  Vector type: Lentiviral
Growth in bacteria
  Bacterial resistance: Ampicillin, 100 μg/mL
  Growth temperature: 37°C
  Growth strain: NEB Stable
  Copy number: High Copy
Gene/Insert
  Gene/Insert name: QtEnc and PABPC1 RRM34_QtTP (alt name: QtEnc_IRES_PABPC1_RRM34_QtTP)
  Species: H. sapiens (human)
  Mutation: PABPC1 aa 191-470
  Entrez Gene: PABPC1 (a.k.a. PAB1, PABP, PABP1, PABPC2, PABPL1)
  Promoter: TRE3G
  Cloning method: Gibson Cloning
Terms and licenses: Academic/Nonprofit Terms; Industry Terms: Not Available to Industry
Depositor comments: Includes TagRFP-Tet-On3G
How to cite: pKC092_pLenti_TetON_QtEnc_IRES_RRM34_QtTP was a gift from Fei Chen (Addgene plasmid # 242120 ; http://n2t.net/addgene:242120 ; RRID:Addgene_242120)
