[The description below was written by a language model from this plasmid's Addgene catalogue record and pLannotate feature annotations shown in this document.]
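Description:
pKC092_pLenti_TetON_QtEnc_IRES_RRM34_QtTP is a 10,776-nt all-in-one doxycycline-inducible lentiviral transfer plasmid built on a pLenti-tetON backbone. It is propagated in E. coli through a high-copy ColE1/pUC-type origin and selected with ampicillin via the β-lactamase gene. The viral portion carries a truncated HIV-1 5' LTR, the Ψ packaging signal with a gag fragment, the Rev response element, cPPT/CTS, WPRE and a self-inactivating ΔU3 3' LTR. These are the elements needed for packaging the genome into particles, for nuclear export and import, and for stable integration into mammalian target cells.

The inducible cassette is driven by the TRE3G promoter and is bicistronic. The first open reading frame, unannotated in the feature table but identified in the catalogue as QtEnc, lies between the promoter and an EMCV IRES. The IRES then directs translation of a human PABPC1 fragment (amino acids 191–470, covering RRM3 and RRM4) fused to QtTP. The automated annotation labels part of this region as the paralogue PABPC5, evidently a homology hit. A rabbit β-globin poly(A) signal is annotated downstream of this cassette.

A second, constitutive unit uses an EF-1α core promoter with an HTLV-1 LTR segment to express TagRFP followed by the Tet-On 3G transactivator. The linker joining these two coding sequences is not annotated. TagRFP marks transduced cells, and Tet-On 3G activates TRE3G only when doxycycline or tetracycline is present.

The record gives the purpose as inducible co-expression of QtEnc and the QtTP-tagged poly(A)-binding domains. The associated publication concerns a genetically encoded device for storing transcriptome information in mammalian cells.
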