Features (pLannotate 1.2.2; 28 found; start..end, strand, type, name):
      1..589     +  rep_origin     ori: high-copy-number ColE1/pMB1/pBR322/pUC origin of replication
    772..826     +  CDS            lacI (fragment): lac repressor; lacI; The lac repressor binds to the lac operator to inhibit transcription in E. coli. This inhibition can be relieved by adding lactose or isopropyl-β-D-thiogalactopyranoside (IPTG).
    832..925     +  rep_origin     SV40 ori (fragment): SV40 origin of replication
    950..987     +  CDS            lacI (fragment): lac repressor; lacI; The lac repressor binds to the lac operator to inhibit transcription in E. coli. This inhibition can be relieved by adding lactose or isopropyl-β-D-thiogalactopyranoside (IPTG).
   1000..1021    +  protein_bind   CAP binding site: CAP binding activates transcription in the presence of cAMP. E. coli catabolite activator protein
   1036..1066    +  promoter       lac promoter: promoter for the E. coli lac operon
   1070..1092    +  protein_bind   lac operator (fragment): The lac repressor binds to the lac operator to inhibit transcription in E. coli. This inhibition can be relieved by adding lactose or isopropyl-β-D-thiogalactopyranoside (IPTG). lac repressor encoded by lacI
   1124..1207    +  polyA_signal   SV40 poly(A) signal (fragment): SV40 polyadenylation signal
   1374..1703    +  CDS            nef (fragment): NEF_HV1BR - Experimental evidence at protein level: Swiss-Prot protein existence level 1. Extracellular Nef protein targets CD4(+) T-lymphocytes for apoptosis by interacting with CXCR4 surface receptors (PubMed:14990729). From Human immunodeficiency virus type 1 group M subtype B (isolate BRU/LAI) (HIV-1).
   1751..2008    +  LTR            5' LTR (truncated): truncated 5' long terminal repeat (LTR) from HIV-1
   2055..2180    +  misc_feature   HIV-1 Ψ: packaging signal of human immunodeficiency virus type 1
   2164..2502    +  CDS            HIV-1 gag (fragment): gag protein from human immunodeficiency virus 1; gag
   2677..2910    +  misc_feature   RRE: The Rev response element (RRE) of HIV-1 allows for Rev-dependent mRNA export from the nucleus to the cytoplasm.
   3287..3387    +  CDS            Rev (fragment): human immunodeficiency virus 1 (HIV-1) Rev protein; rev; enhances nuclear export of unspliced and incompletely spliced viral mRNAs
   3432..3549    +  misc_feature   cPPT/CTS: central polypurine tract and central termination sequence of HIV-1
   3616..3990    +  promoter       TRE3G promoter: 3rd-generation Tet-responsive promoter that can be activated by binding of Tet-On® 3G
   4904..5490    +  misc_feature   IRES2: internal ribosome entry site (IRES) of the encephalomyocarditis virus (EMCV)
   5500..6045    +  CDS            PABPC5 (fragment): PABP5_HUMAN - Also known as PABP5. Experimental evidence at protein level: Swiss-Prot protein existence level 1. Binds the poly(A) tail of mRNA. May be involved in cytoplasmic regulatory processes of mRNA metabolism. Can probably bind to cytoplasmic RNA sequences other than poly(A) in vivo (By similarity). From Homo sapiens (Human).
   6218..6273    +  polyA_signal   β-globin poly(A) signal: rabbit β-globin polyadenylation signal (Gil and Proudfoot, 1987)
   6477..6688    +  promoter       EF-1α core promoter: core promoter for human elongation factor EF-1α
   6701..6969    +  LTR            5' LTR (truncated): truncated 5' long terminal repeat (LTR) from human T-cell leukemia virus (HTLV) type 1
   7010..7720    +  CDS            TagRFP: monomeric derivative of red fluorescent protein from Entacmaea quadricolor (Merzlyak et al., 2007) mammalian codon-optimized
   7781..8527    +  CDS            Tet-On® 3G: modified rtTA protein that binds tightly to promoters containing the tet operator in the presence of doxycycline
   8540..9128    +  misc_feature   WPRE: woodchuck hepatitis virus posttranscriptional regulatory element
   9136..9201    +  CDS            nef (fragment): NEF_HV1Z2 - Experimental evidence at protein level: Swiss-Prot protein existence level 1. Extracellular Nef protein targets CD4(+) T-lymphocytes for apoptosis by interacting with CXCR4 surface receptors. From Human immunodeficiency virus type 1 group M subtype D (isolate Z2/CDC-Z34) (HIV-1).
   9203..9436    +  LTR            3' LTR (ΔU3): self-inactivating 3' long terminal repeat (LTR) from HIV-1
   9641..9745    +  promoter       AmpR promoter: bla
   9746..10606   +  CDS            AmpR: β-lactamase; bla; confers resistance to ampicillin, carbenicillin, and related antibiotics
>Addgene plasmid #242120 | pKC092_pLenti_TetON_QtEnc_IRES_RRM34_QtTP | addgene full sequence | sequence record 488921 | Addgene NGS Result
TTGAGATCCTTTTTTTCTGCGCGTAATCTGCTGCTTGCAAACAAAAAAACCACCGCTACCAGCGGTGGTT
TGTTTGCCGGATCAAGAGCTACCAACTCTTTTTCCGAAGGTAACTGGCTTCAGCAGAGCGCAGATACCAA
ATACTGTTCTTCTAGTGTAGCCGTAGTTAGGCCACCACTTCAAGAACTCTGTAGCACCGCCTACATACCT
CGCTCTGCTAATCCTGTTACCAGTGGCTGCTGCCAGTGGCGATAAGTCGTGTCTTACCGGGTTGGACTCA
AGACGATAGTTACCGGATAAGGCGCAGCGGTCGGGCTGAACGGGGGGTTCGTGCACACAGCCCAGCTTGG
AGCGAACGACCTACACCGAACTGAGATACCTACAGCGTGAGCTATGAGAAAGCGCCACGCTTCCCGAAGG
GAGAAAGGCGGACAGGTATCCGGTAAGCGGCAGGGTCGGAACAGGAGAGCGCACGAGGGAGCTTCCAGGG
GGAAACGCCTGGTATCTTTATAGTCCTGTCGGGTTTCGCCACCTCTGACTTGAGCGTCGATTTTTGTGAT
GCTCGTCAGGGGGGCGGAGCCTATGGAAAAACGCCAGCAACGCGGCCTTTTTACGGTTCCTGGCCTTTTG
CTGGCCTTTTGCTCACATGTTCTTTCCTGCGTTATCCCCTGATTCTGTGGATAACCGTATTACCGCCTTT
GAGTGAGCTGATACCGCTCGCCGCAGCCGAACGACCGAGCGCAGCGAGTCAGTGAGCGAGGAAGCGGAAG
AGCGCCCAATACGCAAACCGCCTCTCCCCGCGCGTTGGCCGATTCATTAATGCAGCAAGCTCATGGCTGA
CTAATTTTTTTTATTTATGCAGAGGCCGAGGCCGCCTCGGCCTCTGAGCTATTCCAGAAGTAGTGAGGAG
GCTTTTTTGGAGGCCTAGGCTTTTGCAAAAAGCTCCCCGTGGCACGACAGGTTTCCCGACTGGAAAGCGG
GCAGTGAGCGCAACGCAATTAATGTGAGTTAGCTCACTCATTAGGCACCCCAGGCTTTACACTTTATGCT
TCCGGCTCGTATGTTGTGTGGAATTGTGAGCGGATAACAATTTCACACAGGAAACAGCTATGACATGATT
ACGAATTTCACAAATAAAGCATTTTTTTCACTGCATTCTAGTTGTGGTTTGTCCAAACTCATCAATGTAT
CTTATCATGTCTGGATCAACTGGATAACTCAAGCTAACCAAAATCATCCCAAACTTCCCACCCCATACCC
TATTACCACTGCCAATTACCTGTGGTTTCATTTACTCTAAACCTGTGATTCCTCTGAATTATTTTCATTT
TAAAGAAATTGTATTTGTTAAATATGTACTACAAACTTAGTAGTTGGAAGGGCTAATTCACTCCCAAAGA
AGACAAGATATCCTTGATCTGTGGATCTACCACACACAAGGCTACTTCCCTGATTAGCAGAACTACACAC
CAGGGCCAGGGGTCAGATATCCACTGACCTTTGGATGGTGCTACAAGCTAGTACCAGTTGAGCCAGATAA
GGTAGAAGAGGCCAATAAAGGAGAGAACACCAGCTTGTTACACCCTGTGAGCCTGCATGGGATGGATGAC
CCGGAGAGAGAAGTGTTAGAGTGGAGGTTTGACAGCCGCCTAGCATTTCATCACGTGGCCCGAGAGCTGC
ATCCGGAGTACTTCAAGAACTGCTGATATCGAGCTTGCTACAAGGGACTTTCCGCTGGGGACTTTCCAGG
GAGGCGTGGCCTGGGCGGGACTGGGGAGTGGCGAGCCCTCAGATCCTGCATATAAGCAGCTGCTTTTTGC
CTGTACTGGGTCTCTCTGGTTAGACCAGATCTGAGCCTGGGAGCTCTCTGGCTAACTAGGGAACCCACTG
CTTAAGCCTCAATAAAGCTTGCCTTGAGTGCTTCAAGTAGTGTGTGCCCGTCTGTTGTGTGACTCTGGTA
ACTAGAGATCCCTCAGACCCTTTTAGTCAGTGTGGAAAATCTCTAGCAGTGGCGCCCGAACAGGGACTTG
AAAGCGAAAGGGAAACCAGAGGAGCTCTCTCGACGCAGGACTCGGCTTGCTGAAGCGCGCACGGCAAGAG
GCGAGGGGCGGCGACTGGTGAGTACGCCAAAAATTTTGACTAGCGGAGGCTAGAAGGAGAGAGATGGGTG
CGAGAGCGTCAGTATTAAGCGGGGGAGAATTAGATCGCGATGGGAAAAAATTCGGTTAAGGCCAGGGGGA
AAGAAAAAATATAAATTAAAACATATAGTATGGGCAAGCAGGGAGCTAGAACGATTCGCAGTTAATCCTG
GCCTGTTAGAAACATCAGAAGGCTGTAGACAAATACTGGGACAGCTACAACCATCCCTTCAGACAGGATC
AGAAGAACTTAGATCATTATATAATACAGTAGCAACCCTCTATTGTGTGCATCAAAGGATAGAGATAAAA
GACACCAAGGAAGCTTTAGACAAGATAGAGGAAGAGCAAAACAAAAGTAAGACCACCGCACAGCAAGCGG
CCGGCCGCTGATCTTCAGACCTGGAGGAGGAGATATGAGGGACAATTGGAGAAGTGAATTATATAAATAT
AAAGTAGTAAAAATTGAACCATTAGGAGTAGCACCCACCAAGGCAAAGAGAAGAGTGGTGCAGAGAGAAA
AAAGAGCAGTGGGAATAGGAGCTTTGTTCCTTGGGTTCTTGGGAGCAGCAGGAAGCACTATGGGCGCAGC
GTCAATGACGCTGACGGTACAGGCCAGACAATTATTGTCTGGTATAGTGCAGCAGCAGAACAATTTGCTG
AGGGCTATTGAGGCGCAACAGCATCTGTTGCAACTCACAGTCTGGGGCATCAAGCAGCTCCAGGCAAGAA
TCCTGGCTGTGGAAAGATACCTAAAGGATCAACAGCTCCTGGGGATTTGGGGTTGCTCTGGAAAACTCAT
TTGCACCACTGCTGTGCCTTGGAATGCTAGTTGGAGTAATAAATCTCTGGAACAGATTTGGAATCACACG
ACCTGGATGGAGTGGGACAGAGAAATTAACAATTACACAAGCTTAATACACTCCTTAATTGAAGAATCGC
AAAACCAGCAAGAAAAGAATGAACAAGAATTATTGGAATTAGATAAATGGGCAAGTTTGTGGAATTGGTT
TAACATAACAAATTGGCTGTGGTATATAAAATTATTCATAATGATAGTAGGAGGCTTGGTAGGTTTAAGA
ATAGTTTTTGCTGTACTTTCTATAGTGAATAGAGTTAGGCAGGGATATTCACCATTATCGTTTCAGACCC
ACCTCCCAACCCCGAGGGGACCCGACAGGCCCGAAGGAATAGAAGAAGAAGGTGGAGAGAGAGACAGAGA
CAGATCCATTCGATTAGTGAACGGATCTCGACGGTATCGCCGAATTCACAAATGGCAGTATTCATCCACA
ATTTTAAAAGAAAAGGGGGGATTGGGGGGTACAGTGCAGGGGAAAGAATAGTAGACATAATAGCAACAGA
CATACAAACTAAAGAATTACAAAAACAAATTACAAAAATTCAAAATTTTCGGGTTTATTACAGGGACAGC
AGAGATCCAGTTTGGACTAGACCGGTGGCCTCCACGGCCACTAGATTACTCCCTATCAGTGATAGAGAAC
GTATGAAGAGTTTACTCCCTATCAGTGATAGAGAACGTATGCAGACTTTACTCCCTATCAGTGATAGAGA
ACGTATAAGGAGTTTACTCCCTATCAGTGATAGAGAACGTATGACCAGTTTACTCCCTATCAGTGATAGA
GAACGTATCTACAGTTTACTCCCTATCAGTGATAGAGAACGTATATCCAGTTTACTCCCTATCAGTGATA
GAGAACGTATAAGCTTTAGGCGTGTACGGTGGGCGCCTATAAAAGCAGAGCTCGTTTAGTGAACCGTCAG
ATCGCCTGGAGCAATTCCACAACACTTTTGTCTTATACCAACTTTCCGTACCACTTCCTACCCTCGTAAA
GAAGTTCCTATTCCGAAGTTCCTATTCTTCAAAAGGTATAGGAACTTCGCTCGAGCCGCCACCATGAATA
AGTCTCAGCTCTACCCCGATAGCCCGCTCACGGACCAGGATTTTAATCAACTGGATCAAACCGTAATCGA
AGCTGCACGACGCCAACTTGTTGGAAGGAGATTTATCGAGCTGTATGGTCCTTTGGGACGAGGAATGCAG
TCTGTGTTTAATGACATATTCATGGAGTCCCATGAGGCAAAGATGGATTTCCAAGGAAGCTTCGATACAG
AAGTAGAGAGTTCCCGGCGGGTCAACTACACCATTCCTATGCTTTACAAAGATTTCGTTCTTTACTGGAG
AGATCTCGAGCAGTCCAAAGCGCTGGATATACCGATCGACTTTAGCGTGGCAGCCAACGCAGCTCGAGAT
GTTGCTTTTCTTGAGGATCAGATGATCTTTCACGGAAGTAAGGAGTTCGATATTCCGGGGTTGATGAATG
TGAAAGGGAGGCTTACGCACCTCATAGGTAATTGGTACGAAAGTGGTAACGCATTCCAAGATATAGTTGA
GGCGCGGAACAAACTCTTGGAGATGAACCATAATGGACCTTATGCTCTTGTGCTGTCTCCAGAGCTTTAC
TCCTTGTTGCATAGGGTCCACAAAGACACCAACGTCCTCGAAATCGAGCACGTTCGGGAGCTCATCACTG
CTGGTGTCTTCCAATCCCCAGTACTTAAAGGCAAAAGCGGGGTGATAGTTAATACGGGAAGGAATAACCT
TGACCTTGCCATCAGTGAAGATTTTGAGACGGCTTATCTTGGCGAAGAAGGGATGAATCACCCCTTTAGA
GTTTACGAAACTGTGGTCCTTCGGATTAAACGGCCTGCGGCTATCTGCACGCTCATCGATCCTGAGGAGT
AAGCCCCTCTCCCTCCCCCCCCCCTAACGTTACTGGCCGAAGCCGCTTGGAATAAGGCCGGTGTGCGTTT
GTCTATATGTTATTTTCCACCATATTGCCGTCTTTTGGCAATGTGAGGGCCCGGAAACCTGGCCCTGTCT
TCTTGACGAGCATTCCTAGGGGTCTTTCCCCTCTCGCCAAAGGAATGCAAGGTCTGTTGAATGTCGTGAA
GGAAGCAGTTCCTCTGGAAGCTTCTTGAAGACAAACAACGTCTGTAGCGACCCTTTGCAGGCAGCGGAAC
CCCCCACCTGGCGACAGGTGCCTCTGCGGCCAAAAGCCACGTGTATAAGATACACCTGCAAAGGCGGCAC
AACCCCAGTGCCACGTTGTGAGTTGGATAGTTGTGGAAAGAGTCAAATGGCTCTCCTCAAGCGTATTCAA
CAAGGGGCTGAAGGATGCCCAGAAGGTACCCCATTGTATGGGATCTGATCTGGGGCCTCGGTACACATGC
TTTACATGTGTTTAGTCGAGGTTAAAAAAACGTCTAGGCCCCCCGAACCACGGGGACGTGGTTTTCCTTT
GAAAAACACGATGATAATATGGCCACAACCCTGGAATTCGCCACCATGACCAATGTTTACATCAAGAATT
TTGGAGAAGACATGGATGATGAGCGCCTTAAGGATCTCTTTGGCAAGTTTGGGCCTGCCTTAAGTGTGAA
AGTAATGACTGATGAAAGTGGAAAATCCAAAGGATTTGGATTTGTAAGCTTTGAAAGGCATGAAGATGCA
CAGAAAGCTGTGGATGAGATGAACGGAAAGGAGCTCAATGGAAAACAAATTTATGTTGGTCGAGCTCAGA
AAAAGGTGGAACGGCAGACGGAACTTAAGCGCAAATTTGAACAGATGAAACAAGATAGGATCACCAGATA
CCAGGGTGTTAATCTTTATGTGAAAAATCTTGATGATGGTATTGATGATGAACGTCTCCGGAAAGAGTTT
TCTCCATTTGGTACAATCACTAGTGCAAAGGTTATGATGGAGGGTGGTCGCAGCAAAGGGTTTGGTTTTG
TATGTTTCTCCTCCCCAGAAGAAGCCACTAAAGCAGTTACAGAAATGAACGGTAGAATTGTGGCCACAAA
GCCATTGTATGTAGCTTTAGCTCAGCGCAAAGAAGAGCGCGGCAGCGGTAGTGGGTCGCATAAAAAGAAA
GGTTTCACGGTGGGTTCATTAATCCAGTAACACCGGATCTAGATAACTGAGCGGCCGCCTAATCTTTTTC
CCTCTGCCAAAAATTATGGGGACATCATGAAGCCCCTTGAGCATCTGACTTCTGGCTAATAAAGGAAATT
TATTTTCATTGCAATAGTGTGTTGGAATTTTTTGTGTCTCTCACTCGGAAGGACATATGGGAGGGCAAAT
CATTTAAAACATCAGAATGAGTATTTGGTTTAGAGTTTGGCAACATATGCCCATATGCTGGCTGCCATGA
ACAAAGGTTGGCTATAAAGAGGTCATCAGTATATGAAACAGCCCCCTGCTGTCCATTCCTTACATATGAC
TAGTAAGGATCTGCGATCGCTCCGGTGCCCGTCAGTGGGCAGAGCGCACATCGCCCACAGTCCCCGAGAA
GTTGGGGGGAGGGGTCGGCAATTGAACGGGTGCCTAGAGAAGGTGGCGCGGGGTAAACTGGGAAAGTGAT
GTCGTGTACTGGCTCCGCCTTTTTCCCGAGGGTGGGGGAGAACCGTATATAAGTGCAGTAGTCGCCGTGA
ACGTTCTTTTTCGCAACGGGTTTGCCGCCAGAACACAGCTGAAGCTTCGAGGGGCTCGCATCTCTCCTTC
ACGCGCCCGCCGCCCTACCTGAGGCCGCCATCCACGCCGGTTGAGTCGCGTTCTGCCGCCTCCCGCCTGT
GGTGCCTCCTGAACTGCGTCCGCCGTCTAGGTAAGTTTAAAGCTCAGGTCGAGACCGGGCCTTTGTCCGG
CGCTCCCTTGGAGCCTACCTAGACTCAGCCGGCTCTCCACGCTTTGCCTGACCCTGCTTGCTCAACTCTA
CGTCTTTGTTTCGTTTTCTGTTCTGCGCCGTTACAGATCCAAGCTGTGACCGGCGCCTACACCTGCAGCC
AACGCCACCATGGTGTCTAAGGGCGAAGAGCTGATTAAGGAGAACATGCACATGAAGCTGTACATGGAGG
GCACCGTGAACAACCACCACTTCAAGTGCACATCCGAGGGCGAAGGCAAGCCCTACGAGGGCACCCAGAC
CATGAGAATCAAGGTGGTCGAGGGCGGCCCTCTCCCCTTCGCCTTCGACATCCTGGCTACCAGCTTCATG
TACGGCAGCAGAACCTTCATCAACCACACCCAGGGCATCCCCGACTTCTTTAAGCAGTCCTTCCCTGAGG
GCTTCACATGGGAGAGAGTCACCACATACGAAGACGGGGGCGTGCTGACCGCTACCCAGGACACCAGCCT
CCAGGACGGCTGCCTCATCTACAACGTCAAGATCAGAGGGGTGAACTTCCCATCCAACGGCCCTGTGATG
CAGAAGAAAACACTCGGCTGGGAGGCCAACACCGAGATGCTGTACCCCGCTGACGGCGGCCTGGAAGGCA
GAAGCGACATGGCCCTGAAGCTCGTGGGCGGGGGCCACCTGATCTGCAACTTCAAGACCACATACAGATC
CAAGAAACCCGCTAAGAACCTCAAGATGCCCGGCGTCTACTATGTGGACCACAGACTGGAAAGAATCAAG
GAGGCCGACAAAGAGACCTACGTCGAGCAGCACGAGGTGGCTGTGGCCAGATACTGCGACCTCCCTAGCA
AACTGGGGCACAAACTTAATGCTAGCGAGGGCAGAGGAAGTCTGCTAACATGCGGTGACGTCGAGGAGAA
TCCTGGCCCAATGTCTAGACTGGACAAGAGCAAAGTCATAAACTCTGCTCTGGAATTACTCAATGGAGTC
GGTATCGAAGGCCTGACGACAAGGAAACTCGCTCAAAAGCTGGGAGTTGAGCAGCCTACCCTGTACTGGC
ACGTGAAGAACAAGCGGGCCCTGCTCGATGCCCTGCCAATCGAGATGCTGGACAGGCATCATACCCACTC
CTGCCCCCTGGAAGGCGAGTCATGGCAAGACTTTCTGCGGAACAACGCCAAGTCATACCGCTGTGCTCTC
CTCTCACATCGCGACGGGGCTAAAGTGCATCTCGGCACCCGCCCAACAGAGAAACAGTACGAAACCCTGG
AAAATCAGCTCGCGTTCCTGTGTCAGCAAGGCTTCTCCCTGGAGAACGCACTGTACGCTCTGTCCGCCGT
GGGCCACTTTACACTGGGCTGCGTATTGGAGGAACAGGAGCATCAAGTAGCAAAAGAGGAAAGAGAGACA
CCTACCACCGATTCTATGCCCCCACTTCTGAAACAAGCAATTGAGCTGTTCGACCGGCAGGGAGCCGAAC
CTGCCTTCCTTTTCGGCCTGGAACTAATCATATGTGGCCTGGAGAAACAGCTAAAGTGCGAAAGCGGCGG
GCCGACCGACGCCCTTGACGATTTTGACTTAGACATGCTCCCAGCCGATGCCCTTGACGACTTTGACCTT
GATATGCTGCCTGCTGACGCTCTTGACGATTTTGACCTTGACATGCTCCCCGGGTAAGTCGACGATCCTA
ATCAACCTCTGGATTACAAAATTTGTGAAAGATTGACTGGTATTCTTAACTATGTTGCTCCTTTTACGCT
ATGTGGATACGCTGCTTTAATGCCTTTGTATCATGCTATTGCTTCCCGTATGGCTTTCATTTTCTCCTCC
TTGTATAAATCCTGGTTGCTGTCTCTTTATGAGGAGTTGTGGCCCGTTGTCAGGCAACGTGGCGTGGTGT
GCACTGTGTTTGCTGACGCAACCCCCACTGGTTGGGGCATTGCCACCACCTGTCAGCTCCTTTCCGGGAC
TTTCGCTTTCCCCCTCCCTATTGCCACGGCGGAACTCATCGCCGCCTGCCTTGCCCGCTGCTGGACAGGG
GCTCGGCTGTTGGGCACTGACAATTCCGTGGTGTTGTCGGGGAAATCATCGTCCTTTCCTTGGCTGCTCG
CCTGTGTTGCCACCTGGATTCTGCGCGGGACGTCCTTCTGCTACGTCCCTTCGGCCCTCAATCCAGCGGA
CCTTCCTTCCCGCGGCCTGCTGCCGGCTCTGCGGCCTCTTCCGCGTCTTCGCCTTCGCCCTCAGACGAGT
CGGATCTCCCTTTGGGCCGCCTCCCCGCCTGAGATCCTTTAAGACCAATGACTTACAAGGCAGCTGTAGA
TCTTAGCCACTTTTTAAAAGAAAAGGGGGGACTGGAAGGGCTAATTCACTCCCAACGAAGACAAGATCTG
CTTTTTGCTTGTACTGGGTCTCTCTGGTTAGACCAGATCTGAGCCTGGGAGCTCTCTGGCTAACTAGGGA
ACCCACTGCTTAAGCCTCAATAAAGCTTGCCTTGAGTGCTTCAAGTAGTGTGTGCCCGTCTGTTGTGTGA
CTCTGGTAACTAGAGATCCCTCAGACCCTTTTAGTCAGTGTGGAAAATCTCTAGCAGTAGTAGTTCATGT
CATCTTATTATTCAGTATTTATAACTTGCAAAGAAATGAATATCAGAGAGTGAGAGGCCCGGGTTAATTA
AGGAAAGGGCTAGATCATTCTTGAAGACGAAAGGGCCTCGTGATACGCCTATTTTTATAGGTTAATGTCA
TGATAATAATGGTTTCTTAGACGTCAGGTGGCACTTTTCGGGGAAATGTGCGCGGAACCCCTATTTGTTT
ATTTTTCTAAATACATTCAAATATGTATCCGCTCATGAGACAATAACCCTGATAAATGCTTCAATAATAT
TGAAAAAGGAAGAGTATGAGTATTCAACATTTCCGTGTCGCCCTTATTCCCTTTTTTGCGGCATTTTGCC
TTCCTGTTTTTGCTCACCCAGAAACGCTGGTGAAAGTAAAAGATGCTGAAGATCAGTTGGGTGCACGAGT
GGGTTACATCGAACTGGATCTCAACAGCGGTAAGATCCTTGAGAGTTTTCGCCCCGAAGAACGTTTTCCA
ATGATGAGCACTTTTAAAGTTCTGCTATGTGGCGCGGTATTATCCCGTGTTGACGCCGGGCAAGAGCAAC
TCGGTCGCCGCATACACTATTCTCAGAATGACTTGGTTGAGTACTCACCAGTCACAGAAAAGCATCTTAC
GGATGGCATGACAGTAAGAGAATTATGCAGTGCTGCCATAACCATGAGTGATAACACTGCGGCCAACTTA
CTTCTGACAACGATCGGAGGACCGAAGGAGCTAACCGCTTTTTTGCACAACATGGGGGATCATGTAACTC
GCCTTGATCGTTGGGAACCGGAGCTGAATGAAGCCATACCAAACGACGAGCGTGACACCACGATGCCTGT
AGCAATGGCAACAACGTTGCGCAAACTATTAACTGGCGAACTACTTACTCTAGCTTCCCGGCAACAATTA
ATAGACTGGATGGAGGCGGATAAAGTTGCAGGACCACTTCTGCGCTCGGCCCTTCCGGCTGGCTGGTTTA
TTGCTGATAAATCTGGAGCCGGTGAGCGTGGGTCTCGCGGTATCATTGCAGCACTGGGGCCAGATGGTAA
GCCCTCCCGTATCGTAGTTATCTACACGACGGGGAGTCAGGCAACTATGGATGAACGAAATAGACAGATC
GCTGAGATAGGTGCCTCACTGATTAAGCATTGGTAACTGTCAGACCAAGTTTACTCATATATACTTTAGA
TTGATTTAAAACTTCATTTTTAATTTAAAAGGATCTAGGTGAAGATCCTTTTTGATAATCTCATGACCAA
AATCCCTTAACGTGAGTTTTCGTTCCACTGAGCGTCAGACCCCGTAGAAAAGATCAAAGGATCTTC
